Addgene plasmid #81703: pDONR223_MAP2K1_p.P124S
Purpose: Gateway Donor vector containing MAP2K1, part of the Target Accelerator Plasmid Collection.
Depositing lab: Jesse Boehm & William Hahn & David Root. Depositing organization: Broad Institute. Publication: Systematic Functional Interrogation of Rare Cancer Variants Identifies Oncogenic Alleles. Kim E, Ilic N, Shrestha Y, Zou L, Kamburov A, Zhu C, Yang X, Lubonja R, Tran N, Nguyen C, Lawrence MS, Piccioni F, Bagul M, Doench JG, Chouinard CR, Wu X, Hogstrom L, Natoli T, Tamayo P, Horn H, Corsello SM, Lage K, Root DE, Subramanian A, Golub TR, Getz G, Boehm JS, Hahn WC. Cancer Discov. 2016 Jul;6(7):714-26. doi: 10.1158/2159-8290.CD-16-0160. Epub 2016 May 4. PubMed 27147599.
Backbone
  Vector backbone: pDONR223
  Backbone manufacturer: Invitrogen
  Backbone size w/o insert (bp): 2790
  Vector type: Gateway Entry vector
Growth in bacteria
  Bacterial resistance: Spectinomycin, 50 μg/mL
  Growth temperature: 37°C
  Growth strain: DH5alpha
  Copy number: High Copy
Gene/Insert
  Gene/Insert name: MAP2K1 (alt name: NM_002755.3)
  Species: H. sapiens (human)
  Mutation: P124S; I310N
  Entrez Gene: MAP2K1 (a.k.a. CFC3, MAPKK1, MEK1, MEL, MKK1, PRKMK1)
  Promoter: None
  Cloning method: Gateway Cloning
  Sequencing primers: 5′ M13pUC-fwd; 3′ M13-Rev
Terms and licenses: Academic/Nonprofit Terms; Industry Terms: Not Available to Industry
Depositor comments: Closed state: stop codon immediately follows insert
How to cite: pDONR223_MAP2K1_p.P124S was a gift from Jesse Boehm & William Hahn & David Root (Addgene plasmid # 81703 ; http://n2t.net/addgene:81703 ; RRID:Addgene_81703)
