[The description below was written by a language model from this plasmid's Addgene catalogue record and the feature table of its GenBank file.]
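Description:
pDONR223_MAP2K1_p.P124S is a Gateway entry clone built on the Invitrogen pDONR223 backbone, carrying a mutant human MAP2K1 (MEK1) open reading frame. The circular plasmid is 3,975 bp and is maintained in E. coli through a high-copy ColE1/pUC-type origin. Selection relies on the aadA aminoglycoside adenylyltransferase gene, which confers resistance to spectinomycin and streptomycin. It belongs to the Target Accelerator Plasmid Collection, a set of cancer-associated alleles assembled for systematic functional testing of rare tumour variants.

The insert lies between attL1 and attL2, the recombination sites recognised by LR Clonase, so the coding sequence can be moved directionally into any attR-containing destination vector. The feature table does not annotate the MAP2K1 ORF itself, but the interval between the two att sites corresponds to its position. Although the plasmid name cites only P124S, the catalogue lists two substitutions, P124S and I310N, so the clone apparently carries a second change in addition to the named one. The ORF is in the "closed" configuration, with a stop codon immediately after the insert, which means it will express a native C-terminus and cannot be fused to C-terminal tags supplied by a destination vector.

No promoter drives the insert in this plasmid, so expression depends on the destination vector chosen. The rrnB T1 and T2 terminators upstream of attL1 shield the cassette from read-through transcription. A T7 promoter sits just outside attL2 on the complementary strand, oriented back toward the insert, and M13 forward and reverse primer sites flank the cassette for sequence verification. The construct serves as a shuttle source for building expression vectors to study this MEK1 variant.
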