LOCUS       Exported 3975 bp ds-DNA circular SYN 13-MAY-2021
DEFINITION  Gateway Donor vector containing MAP2K1, part of the Target
            Accelerator Plasmid Collection..
ACCESSION   .
VERSION     .
KEYWORDS    pDONR223_MAP2K1_p.P124S
SOURCE      synthetic DNA construct
  ORGANISM  synthetic DNA construct
REFERENCE   1 (bases 1 to 3975)
  AUTHORS   Kim E, Ilic N, Shrestha Y, Zou L, Kamburov A, Zhu C, Yang X, Lubonja
            R, Tran N, Nguyen C, Lawrence MS, Piccioni F, Bagul M, Doench JG,
            Chouinard CR, Wu X, Hogstrom L, Natoli T, Tamayo P, Horn H, Corsello
            SM, Lage K, Root DE, Subramanian A, Golub TR, Getz G, Boehm JS, Hahn
            WC
  TITLE     Systematic Functional Interrogation of Rare Cancer Variants
            Identifies Oncogenic Alleles.
  JOURNAL   Cancer Discov. 2016 Jul;6(7):714-26. doi:
            10.1158/2159-8290.CD-16-0160. Epub 2016 May 4.
  PUBMED    27147599
REFERENCE   2 (bases 1 to 3975)
  AUTHORS   .
  TITLE     Direct Submission
  JOURNAL   Exported May 13, 2021 from SnapGene Server 1.1.58
            http://www.snapgene.com
FEATURES             Location/Qualifiers
     source          1..3975
                     /organism="synthetic DNA construct"
                     /mol_type="other DNA"
     primer_bind     63..80
                     /label=L4440
                     /note="L4440 vector, forward primer"
     terminator      239..266
                     /label=rrnB T2 terminator
                     /note="transcription terminator T2 from the E. coli rrnB
                     gene"
     terminator      358..444
                     /gene="Escherichia coli rrnB"
                     /label=rrnB T1 terminator
                     /note="transcription terminator T1 from the E. coli rrnB
                     gene"
     primer_bind     493..515
                     /label=M13/pUC Forward
                     /note="In lacZ gene"
     primer_bind     507..524
                     /label=M13 Forward
                     /note="In lacZ gene. Also called M13-F20 or M13 (-21)
                     Forward"
     primer_bind     508..524
                     /label=M13 fwd
                     /note="common sequencing primer, one of multiple similar
                     variants"
     protein_bind    540..639
                     /gene="mutant version of attL"
                     /label=attL1
                     /bound_moiety="LR Clonase(TM)"
                     /note="recombination site for the Gateway(R) LR reaction"
     protein_bind    complement(1825..1924)
                     /gene="mutant version of attL"
                     /label=attL2
                     /bound_moiety="LR Clonase(TM)"
                     /note="recombination site for the Gateway(R) LR reaction"
     primer_bind     complement(1941..1960)
                     /label=T7
                     /note="T7 promoter, forward primer"
     promoter        complement(1942..1960)
                     /label=T7 promoter
                     /note="promoter for bacteriophage T7 RNA polymerase"
     primer_bind     complement(1965..1981)
                     /label=M13 rev
                     /note="common sequencing primer, one of multiple similar
                     variants"
     primer_bind     complement(1965..1981)
                     /label=M13 Reverse
                     /note="In lacZ gene. Also called M13-rev"
     CDS             2412..3203
                     /codon_start=1
                     /gene="aadA"
                     /product="aminoglycoside adenylyltransferase (Murphy,
                     1985)"
                     /label=SmR
                     /note="confers resistance to spectinomycin and
                     streptomycin"
                     /translation="MREAVIAEVSTQLSEVVGVIERHLEPTLLAVHLYGSAVDGGLKPH
                     SDIDLLVTVTVRLDETTRRALINDLLETSASPGESEILRAVEVTIVVHDDIIPWRYPAK
                     RELQFGEWQRNDILAGIFEPATIDIDLAILLTKAREHSVALVGPAAEELFDPVPEQDLF
                     EALNETLTLWNSPPDWAGDERNVVLTLSRIWYSAVTGKIAPKDVAADWAMERLPAQYQP
                     VILEARQAYLGQEEDRLASRADQLEEFVHYVKGEITKVVGK"
     rep_origin      3296..3884
                     /direction=RIGHT
                     /label=ori
                     /note="high-copy-number ColE1/pMB1/pBR322/pUC origin of
                     replication"
     primer_bind     3785..3804
                     /label=pBR322ori-F
                     /note="pBR322 origin, forward primer"
ORIGIN
        1 ataaccgtat taccgccttt gagtgagctg ataccgctcg ccgcagccga acgaccgagc
       61 gcagcgagtc agtgagcgag gaagcggaag agcgcccaat acgcaaaccg cctctccccg
      121 cgcgttggcc gattcattaa tgcagctggc acgacaggtt tcccgactgg aaagcgggca
      181 gtgagcgcaa cgcaattaat acgcgtaccg ctagccagga agagtttgta gaaacgcaaa
      241 aaggccatcc gtcaggatgg ccttctgctt agtttgatgc ctggcagttt atggcgggcg
      301 tcctgcccgc caccctccgg gccgttgctt cacaacgttc aaatccgctc ccggcggatt
      361 tgtcctactc aggagagcgt tcaccgacaa acaacagata aaacgaaagg cccagtcttc
      421 cgactgagcc tttcgtttta tttgatgcct ggcagttccc tactctcgcg ttaacgctag
      481 catggatgtt ttcccagtca cgacgttgta aaacgacggc cagtcttaag ctcgggcccc
      541 aaataatgat tttattttga ctgatagtga cctgttcgtt gcaacaaatt gatgagcaat
      601 gcttttttat aatgccaact ttgtacaaaa aagttggcac catgcccaag aagaagccga
      661 cgcccatcca gctgaacccg gcccccgacg gctctgcagt taacgggacc agctctgcgg
      721 agaccaactt ggaggccttg cagaagaagc tggaggagct agagcttgat gagcagcagc
      781 gaaagcgcct tgaggccttt cttacccaga agcagaaggt gggagaactg aaggatgacg
      841 actttgagaa gatcagtgag ctgggggctg gcaatggcgg tgtggtgttc aaggtctccc
      901 acaagccttc tggcctggtc atggccagaa agctaattca tctggagatc aaacccgcaa
      961 tccggaacca gatcataagg gagctgcagg ttctgcatga gtgcaactct tcgtacatcg
     1021 tgggcttcta tggtgcgttc tacagcgatg gcgagatcag tatctgcatg gagcacatgg
     1081 atggaggttc tctggatcaa gtcctgaaga aagctggaag aattcctgaa caaattttag
     1141 gaaaagttag cattgctgta ataaaaggcc tgacatatct gagggagaag cacaagatca
     1201 tgcacagaga tgtcaagccc tccaacatcc tagtcaactc ccgtggggag atcaagctct
     1261 gtgactttgg ggtcagcggg cagctcatcg actccatggc caactccttc gtgggcacaa
     1321 ggtcctacat gtcgccagaa agactccagg ggactcatta ctctgtgcag tcagacatct
     1381 ggagcatggg actgtctctg gtagagatgg cggttgggag gtatcccatc cctcctccag
     1441 atgccaagga gctggagctg atgtttgggt gccaggtgga aggagatgcg gctgagaccc
     1501 cacccaggcc aaggaccccc gggaggcccc ttagctcata cggaatggac agccgacctc
     1561 ccatggcaaa ttttgagttg ttggattaca tagtcaacga gcctcctcca aaactgccca
     1621 gtggagtgtt cagtctggaa tttcaagatt ttgtgaataa atgcttaata aaaaaccccg
     1681 cagagagagc agatttgaag caactcatgg ttcatgcttt tatcaagaga tctgatgctg
     1741 aggaagtgga ttttgcaggt tggctctgct ccaccatcgg ccttaaccag cccagcacac
     1801 caacccatgc tgctggcgtc taattgccaa ctttcttgta caaagttggc attataagaa
     1861 agcattgctt atcaatttgt tgcaacgaac aggtcactat cagtcaaaat aaaatcatta
     1921 tttgccatcc agctgatatc ccctatagtg agtcgtatta catggtcata gctgtttcct
     1981 ggcagctctg gcccgtgtct caaaatctct gatgttacat tgcacaagat aaaaatatat
     2041 catcatgcct cctctagacc agccaggaca gaaatgcctc gacttcgctg ctacccaagg
     2101 ttgccgggtg acgcacaccg tggaaacgga tgaaggcacg aacccagtgg acataagcct
     2161 gttcggttcg taagctgtaa tgcaagtagc gtatgcgctc acgcaactgg tccagaacct
     2221 tgaccgaacg cagcggtggt aacggcgcag tggcggtttt catggcttgt tatgactgtt
     2281 tttttggggt acagtctatg cctcgggcat ccaagcagca agcgcgttac gccgtgggtc
     2341 gatgtttgat gttatggagc agcaacgatg ttacgcagca gggcagtcgc cctaaaacaa
     2401 agttaaacat tatgagggaa gcggtgatcg ccgaagtatc gactcaacta tcagaggtag
     2461 ttggcgtcat cgagcgccat ctcgaaccga cgttgctggc cgtacatttg tacggctccg
     2521 cagtggatgg cggcctgaag ccacacagtg atattgattt gctggttacg gtgaccgtaa
     2581 ggcttgatga aacaacgcgg cgagctttga tcaacgacct tttggaaact tcggcttccc
     2641 ctggagagag cgagattctc cgcgctgtag aagtcaccat tgttgtgcac gacgacatca
     2701 ttccgtggcg ttatccagct aagcgcgaac tgcaatttgg agaatggcag cgcaatgaca
     2761 ttcttgcagg tatcttcgag ccagccacga tcgacattga tctggctatc ttgctgacaa
     2821 aagcaagaga acatagcgtt gccttggtag gtccagcggc ggaggaactc tttgatccgg
     2881 ttcctgaaca ggatctattt gaggcgctaa atgaaacctt aacgctatgg aactcgccgc
     2941 ccgactgggc tggcgatgag cgaaatgtag tgcttacgtt gtcccgcatt tggtacagcg
     3001 cagtaaccgg caaaatcgcg ccgaaggatg tcgctgccga ctgggcaatg gagcgcctgc
     3061 cggcccagta tcagcccgtc atacttgaag ctagacaggc ttatcttgga caagaagaag
     3121 atcgcttggc ctcgcgcgca gatcagttgg aagaatttgt ccactacgtg aaaggcgaga
     3181 tcaccaaggt agtcggcaaa taaccctcga gccacccatg accaaaatcc cttaacgtga
     3241 gttacgcgtc gttccactga gcgtcagacc ccgtagaaaa gatcaaagga tcttcttgag
     3301 atcctttttt tctgcgcgta atctgctgct tgcaaacaaa aaaaccaccg ctaccagcgg
     3361 tggtttgttt gccggatcaa gagctaccaa ctctttttcc gaaggtaact ggcttcagca
     3421 gagcgcagat accaaatact gttcttctag tgtagccgta gttaggccac cacttcaaga
     3481 actctgtagc accgcctaca tacctcgctc tgctaatcct gttaccagtg gctgctgcca
     3541 gtggcgataa gtcgtgtctt accgggttgg actcaagacg atagttaccg gataaggcgc
     3601 agcggtcggg ctgaacgggg ggttcgtgca cacagcccag cttggagcga acgacctaca
     3661 ccgaactgag atacctacag cgtgagctat gagaaagcgc cacgcttccc gaagggagaa
     3721 aggcggacag gtatccggta agcggcaggg tcggaacagg agagcgcacg agggagcttc
     3781 cagggggaaa cgcctggtat ctttatagtc ctgtcgggtt tcgccacctc tgacttgagc
     3841 gtcgattttt gtgatgctcg tcaggggggc ggagcctatg gaaaaacgcc agcaacgcgg
     3901 cctttttacg gttcctggcc ttttgctggc cttttgctca catgttcttt cctgcgttat
     3961 cccctgattc tgtgg
//
