>Addgene plasmid #81703 | pDONR223_MAP2K1_p.P124S | depositor partial sequence | sequence record 155022 | Insert sequence
ATGCCCAAGAAGAAGCCGACGCCCATCCAGCTGAACCCGGCCCCCGACGGCTCTGCAGTTAACGGGACCA
GCTCTGCGGAGACCAACTTGGAGGCCTTGCAGAAGAAGCTGGAGGAGCTAGAGCTTGATGAGCAGCAGCG
AAAGCGCCTTGAGGCCTTTCTTACCCAGAAGCAGAAGGTGGGAGAACTGAAGGATGACGACTTTGAGAAG
ATCAGTGAGCTGGGGGCTGGCAATGGCGGTGTGGTGTTCAAGGTCTCCCACAAGCCTTCTGGCCTGGTCA
TGGCCAGAAAGCTAATTCATCTGGAGATCAAACCCGCAATCCGGAACCAGATCATAAGGGAGCTGCAGGT
TCTGCATGAGTGCAACTCTTCGTACATCGTGGGCTTCTATGGTGCGTTCTACAGCGATGGCGAGATCAGT
ATCTGCATGGAGCACATGGATGGAGGTTCTCTGGATCAAGTCCTGAAGAAAGCTGGAAGAATTCCTGAAC
AAATTTTAGGAAAAGTTAGCATTGCTGTAATAAAAGGCCTGACATATCTGAGGGAGAAGCACAAGATCAT
GCACAGAGATGTCAAGCCCTCCAACATCCTAGTCAACTCCCGTGGGGAGATCAAGCTCTGTGACTTTGGG
GTCAGCGGGCAGCTCATCGACTCCATGGCCAACTCCTTCGTGGGCACAAGGTCCTACATGTCGCCAGAAA
GACTCCAGGGGACTCATTACTCTGTGCAGTCAGACATCTGGAGCATGGGACTGTCTCTGGTAGAGATGGC
GGTTGGGAGGTATCCCATCCCTCCTCCAGATGCCAAGGAGCTGGAGCTGATGTTTGGGTGCCAGGTGGAA
GGAGATGCGGCTGAGACCCCACCCAGGCCAAGGACCCCCGGGAGGCCCCTTAGCTCATACGGAATGGACA
GCCGACCTCCCATGGCAAATTTTGAGTTGTTGGATTACATAGTCAACGAGCCTCCTCCAAAACTGCCCAG
TGGAGTGTTCAGTCTGGAATTTCAAGATTTTGTGAATAAATGCTTAATAAAAAACCCCGCAGAGAGAGCA
GATTTGAAGCAACTCATGGTTCATGCTTTTATCAAGAGATCTGATGCTGAGGAAGTGGATTTTGCAGGTT
GGCTCTGCTCCACCATCGGCCTTAACCAGCCCAGCACACCAACCCATGCTGCTGGCGTC
